Addgene plasmid #156405: JDW 822 (pDONR221-V5-mScarlet-I-KRAS4A-WT)
Purpose: Gateway middle entry clone encoding V5-tagged mScarlet-I-fused to human KRAS4A, includes a stop codon
Depositing lab: Joshua Wythe. Depositing organization: Baylor College of Medicine. Publication: Somatic Gain of KRAS Function in the Endothelium is Sufficient to Cause Vascular Malformations that Require MEK but not PI3K Signaling. Fish JE, Flores-Suarez CP, Boudreau E, Herman AM, Gutierrez MC, Gustafson D, DiStefano PV, Cui M, Chen Z, Berman De Ruiz K, Schexnayder TS, Ward CS, Radovanovic I, Wythe JD. Circ Res. 2020 Jun 17. doi: 10.1161/CIRCRESAHA.119.316500. PubMed 32552404.
Backbone
  Vector backbone: pDONR221
  Backbone size w/o insert (bp): 2545
  Vector type: Gateway Cloning
Growth in bacteria
  Bacterial resistance: Kanamycin, 50 μg/mL
  Growth temperature: 37°C
  Growth strain: Stbl3
  Copy number: High Copy
Gene/Insert
  Gene/Insert name: human wild type KRAS4A-WT
  Species: H. sapiens (human)
  Insert size (bp): 1405
  GenBank ID: NM_033360.4
  Entrez Gene: KRAS (a.k.a. 'C-K-RAS, C-K-RAS, CFC2, K-RAS2A, K-RAS2B, K-RAS4A, K-RAS4B, K-Ras, K-Ras 2, KI-RAS, KRAS1, KRAS2, NS, NS3, OES, RALD, RASK2, c-Ki-ras, c-Ki-ras2)
  Tag / fusion protein: mScarlet-I (N terminal on insert)
  Cloning method: Restriction Enzyme; 5′ cloning site BamHI, SpeI (not destroyed); 3′ cloning site XhoI, AscI (not destroyed)
  Sequencing primers: 5′ M13F; 3′ M13R
Terms and licenses: Academic/Nonprofit Terms; Industry Terms: Not Available to Industry
How to cite: JDW 822 (pDONR221-V5-mScarlet-I-KRAS4A-WT) was a gift from Joshua Wythe (Addgene plasmid # 156405 ; http://n2t.net/addgene:156405 ; RRID:Addgene_156405)
