[The description below was written by a language model from this plasmid's Addgene catalogue record and pLannotate feature annotations shown in this document.]
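Description:
JDW 822 (pDONR221-V5-mScarlet-I-KRAS4A-WT) is a Gateway entry clone built on the pDONR221 backbone, about 3.9 kb in total. It is propagated in E. coli from a high-copy ColE1/pUC-type origin and selected with kanamycin through an aph(3')-Ia resistance gene. As is usual for pDONR-derived entry vectors, rrnB T1 and T2 transcription terminators sit upstream of the recombination cassette to insulate the insert from read-through transcription. Short residual lacZα and lacI fragments and a T7 promoter flanking attL2 are backbone remnants rather than functional expression elements.

The payload lies between attL1 and attL2, the sites used by LR Clonase to move an insert into attR-containing destination vectors. The record describes it as a "middle" entry clone, meaning it can supply the coding element in multi-fragment Gateway assemblies. The insert is a single open reading frame consisting of an N-terminal V5 epitope tag, the monomeric, rapidly maturing red fluorescent protein mScarlet-I, and wild-type human KRAS4A. It ends in a stop codon, so no C-terminal fusion can be added from the destination vector. Placing the tags at the N-terminus leaves the C-terminus of KRAS free. The fusion was assembled by restriction cloning, with BamHI/SpeI sites retained on the 5′ side and XhoI/AscI on the 3′ side.

The entry clone carries no promoter to drive the fusion, so expression depends on the promoter supplied after recombination. The associated publication concerns KRAS gain of function in endothelium and vascular malformations, which suggests that this wild-type version serves as a trackable, V5-detectable counterpart to mutant KRAS constructs, although the record does not state that role.
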