Features (pLannotate 1.2.2; 12 found; start..end, strand, type, name):
      1..28      -  terminator     rrnB T2 terminator: transcription terminator T2 from the E. coli rrnB gene
    160..203     +  terminator     rrnB T1 terminator: Escherichia coli rrnB; transcription terminator T1 from the E. coli rrnB gene
    250..286     -  CDS            lacZα (fragment): LacZα fragment of β-galactosidase; lacZ fragment
    302..401     +  protein_bind   attL1: mutant version of attL; recombination site for the Gateway® LR reaction LR Clonase™
    429..470     +  CDS            V5 tag: epitope tag from simian virus 5
    486..1181    +  CDS            mScarlet-I: mScarlet-I is a basic (constitutively fluorescent) red fluorescent protein published in 2016, derived from synthetic construct. It is reported to be a rapidly-maturing monomer with moderate acid sensitivity.
   1218..1784    +  CDS            KRAS (sequence withheld): RASK_HUMAN - Also known as KRAS2, RASK2. Experimental evidence at protein level: Swiss-Prot protein existence level 1. Ras proteins bind GDP/GTP and possess intrinsic GTPase activity (PubMed:20949621). Plays an important role in the regulation of cell proliferation (PubMed:23698361, PubMed:22711838). Plays a role in promoting oncogenic events by inducing transcriptional silencing of tumor suppressor genes (TSGs) in colorectal cancer (CRC) cells in a ZNF304-dependent manner (PubMed:24623306). From Homo sapiens (Human).
   1808..1906    -  protein_bind   attL2: mutant version of attL; recombination site for the Gateway® LR reaction LR Clonase™
   1924..1942    -  promoter       T7 promoter: promoter for bacteriophage T7 RNA polymerase
   2076..2885    +  CDS            KanR: aminoglycoside phosphotransferase; aph(3')-Ia; confers resistance to kanamycin in bacteria or G418 (Geneticin®) in eukaryotes
   3032..3620    +  rep_origin     ori: high-copy-number ColE1/pMB1/pBR322/pUC origin of replication
   3803..3895    +  CDS            lacI (fragment): lac repressor; lacI; The lac repressor binds to the lac operator to inhibit transcription in E. coli. This inhibition can be relieved by adding lactose or isopropyl-β-D-thiogalactopyranoside (IPTG).
>Addgene plasmid #156405 | JDW 822 (pDONR221-V5-mScarlet-I-KRAS4A-WT) | addgene full sequence | sequence record 308700 | Addgene NGS Result
AAAAGGCCATCCGTCAGGATGGCCTTCTGCTTAGTTTGATGCCTGGCAGTTTATGGCGGGCGTCCTGCCC
GCCACCCTCCGGGCCGTTGCTTCACAACGTTCAAATCCGCTCCCGGCGGATTTGTCCTACTCAGGAGAGC
GTTCACCGACAAACAACAGATAAAACGAAAGGCCCAGTCTTCCGACTGAGCCTTTCGTTTTATTTGATGC
CTGGCAGTTCCCTACTCTCGCGTTAACGCTAGCATGGATGTTTTCCCAGTCACGACGTTGTAAAACGACG
GCCAGTCTTAAGCTCGGGCCCCAAATAATGATTTTATTTTGACTGATAGTGACCTGTTCGTTGCAACAAA
TTGATGAGCAATGCTTTTTTATAATGCCAACTTTGTACAAAAAAGCAGGCTGGATCCACTAGTGCTAGCG
CCACCATGGGTAAGCCTATCCCTAACCCTCTCCTCGGTCTCGATTCTACGGGTGGTGCTGGTGGTATGGT
GAGCAAGGGCGAGGCAGTGATCAAGGAGTTCATGCGGTTCAAGGTGCACATGGAGGGCTCCATGAACGGC
CACGAGTTCGAGATCGAGGGCGAGGGCGAGGGCCGCCCCTACGAGGGCACCCAGACCGCCAAGCTGAAGG
TGACCAAGGGTGGCCCCCTGCCCTTCTCCTGGGACATCCTGTCCCCTCAGTTCATGTACGGCTCCAGGGC
CTTCATCAAGCACCCCGCCGACATCCCCGACTACTATAAGCAGTCCTTCCCCGAGGGCTTCAAGTGGGAG
CGCGTGATGAACTTCGAGGACGGCGGCGCCGTGACCGTGACCCAGGACACCTCCCTGGAGGACGGCACCC
TGATCTACAAGGTGAAGCTCCGCGGCACCAACTTCCCTCCTGACGGCCCCGTAATGCAGAAGAAGACAAT
GGGCTGGGAAGCATCCACCGAGCGGTTGTACCCCGAGGACGGCGTGCTGAAGGGCGACATTAAGATGGCC
CTGCGCCTGAAGGACGGCGGCCGCTACCTGGCGGACTTCAAGACCACCTACAAGGCCAAGAAGCCCGTGC
AGATGCCCGGCGCCTACAACGTCGACCGCAAGTTGGACATCACCTCCCACAACGAGGACTACACCGTGGT
GGAACAGTACGAACGCTCCGAGGGCCGCCACTCCACCGGCGGCATGGACGAGCTGTACAAGTACTCCTCC
GGACTCAGATCTGGAGGCTCCGGAGGC
[567 nt withheld, positions 1218-1784]
TAAGGCGCGCCCTCGAGAGATCTCCCAGCTTTCTTGTACAAAGTTGGCATTATAAGAAAGCATTGCTTAT
CAATTTGTTGCAACGAACAGGTCACTATCAGTCAAAATAAAATCATTATTTGCCATCCAGCTGATATCCC
CTATAGTGAGTCGTATTACATGGTCATAGCTGTTTCCTGGCAGCTCTGGCCCGTGTCTCAAAATCTCTGA
TGTTACATTGCACAAGATAAAAATATATCATCATGAACAATAAAACTGTCTGCTTACATAAACAGTAATA
CAAGGGGTGTTATGAGCCATATTCAACGGGAAACGTCGAGGCCGCGATTAAATTCCAACATGGATGCTGA
TTTATATGGGTATAAATGGGCTCGCGATAATGTCGGGCAATCAGGTGCGACAATCTATCGCTTGTATGGG
AAGCCCGATGCGCCAGAGTTGTTTCTGAAACATGGCAAAGGTAGCGTTGCCAATGATGTTACAGATGAGA
TGGTCAGACTAAACTGGCTGACGGAATTTATGCCTCTTCCGACCATCAAGCATTTTATCCGTACTCCTGA
TGATGCATGGTTACTCACCACTGCGATCCCCGGAAAAACAGCATTCCAGGTATTAGAAGAATATCCTGAT
TCAGGTGAAAATATTGTTGATGCGCTGGCAGTGTTCCTGCGCCGGTTGCATTCGATTCCTGTTTGTAATT
GTCCTTTTAACAGCGATCGCGTATTTCGTCTCGCTCAGGCGCAATCACGAATGAATAACGGTTTGGTTGA
TGCGAGTGATTTTGATGACGAGCGTAATGGCTGGCCTGTTGAACAAGTCTGGAAAGAAATGCATAAACTT
TTGCCATTCTCACCGGATTCAGTCGTCACTCATGGTGATTTCTCACTTGATAACCTTATTTTTGACGAGG
GGAAATTAATAGGTTGTATTGATGTTGGACGAGTCGGAATCGCAGACCGATACCAGGATCTTGCCATCCT
ATGGAACTGCCTCGGTGAGTTTTCTCCTTCATTACAGAAACGGCTTTTTCAAAAATATGGTATTGATAAT
CCTGATATGAATAAATTGCAGTTTCATTTGATGCTCGATGAGTTTTTCTAATCAGAATTGGTTAATTGGT
TGTAACACTGGCAGAGCATTACGCTGACTTGACGGGACGGCGCAAGCTCATGACCAAAATCCCTTAACGT
GAGTTACGCGTCGTTCCACTGAGCGTCAGACCCCGTAGAAAAGATCAAAGGATCTTCTTGAGATCCTTTT
TTTCTGCGCGTAATCTGCTGCTTGCAAACAAAAAAACCACCGCTACCAGCGGTGGTTTGTTTGCCGGATC
AAGAGCTACCAACTCTTTTTCCGAAGGTAACTGGCTTCAGCAGAGCGCAGATACCAAATACTGTTCTTCT
AGTGTAGCCGTAGTTAGGCCACCACTTCAAGAACTCTGTAGCACCGCCTACATACCTCGCTCTGCTAATC
CTGTTACCAGTGGCTGCTGCCAGTGGCGATAAGTCGTGTCTTACCGGGTTGGACTCAAGACGATAGTTAC
CGGATAAGGCGCAGCGGTCGGGCTGAACGGGGGGTTCGTGCACACAGCCCAGCTTGGAGCGAACGACCTA
CACCGAACTGAGATACCTACAGCGTGAGCTATGAGAAAGCGCCACGCTTCCCGAAGGGAGAAAGGCGGAC
AGGTATCCGGTAAGCGGCAGGGTCGGAACAGGAGAGCGCACGAGGGAGCTTCCAGGGGGAAACGCCTGGT
ATCTTTATAGTCCTGTCGGGTTTCGCCACCTCTGACTTGAGCGTCGATTTTTGTGATGCTCGTCAGGGGG
GCGGAGCCTATGGAAAAACGCCAGCAACGCGGCCTTTTTACGGTTCCTGGCCTTTTGCTGGCCTTTTGCT
CACATGTTCTTTCCTGCGTTATCCCCTGATTCTGTGGATAACCGTATTACCGCCTTTGAGTGAGCTGATA
CCGCTCGCCGCAGCCGAACGACCGAGCGCAGCGAGTCAGTGAGCGAGGAAGCGGAAGAGCGCCCAATACG
CAAACCGCCTCTCCCCGCGCGTTGGCCGATTCATTAATGCAGCTGGCACGACAGGTTTCCCGACTGGAAA
GCGGGCAGTGAGCGCAACGCAATTAATACGCGTACCGCTAGCCAGGAAGAGTTTGTAGAAACGCA
